Addgene plasmid #210245: pUdO4te
Purpose: (Empty Backbone) low-copy plasmid for bacterial expression
Depositing lab: François-Xavier Campbell-Valois. Depositing organization: University of Ottawa. Publication: pUdOs: Concise Plasmids for Bacterial and Mammalian Cells. Manigat FO, Connell LB, Stewart BN, LePabic AR, Tessier CJG, Emlaw JR, Calvert ND, Rossl A, Shuhendler AJ, daCosta CJB, Campbell-Valois FX. ACS Synth Biol. 2024 Jan 18. doi: 10.1021/acssynbio.3c00408. PubMed 38235654.
Backbone
  Vector backbone: pUdO4te
  Backbone manufacturer: Host-Microbe Interactions lab
  Backbone size (bp): 3241
  Vector type: Bacterial Expression
Growth in bacteria
  Bacterial resistance: Tetracycline, 10 μg/mL
  Growth temperature: 37°C
  Growth strain: DH5alpha
  Copy number: Low Copy
Gene/Insert
  Cloning method: Gibson Cloning
Terms and licenses: Academic/Nonprofit Terms; Industry Terms: Not Available to Industry
How to cite: pUdO4te was a gift from François-Xavier Campbell-Valois (Addgene plasmid # 210245 ; http://n2t.net/addgene:210245 ; RRID:Addgene_210245)
