[The description below was written by a language model from this plasmid's Addgene catalogue record and pLannotate feature annotations shown in this document.]
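Description:
pUdO4te is a compact empty-backbone plasmid of about 3.2 kb intended for bacterial expression, belonging to the pUdO series of concise plasmids for bacterial and mammalian cells. It carries no insert; genes of interest are meant to be added by the user, with Gibson assembly listed as the cloning method. The record classes it as low copy and indicates propagation in a standard E. coli cloning strain under tetracycline selection.

Replication depends on the pBBR1 system from Bordetella bronchiseptica, annotated here as the oriV origin immediately followed by the Rep coding sequence that the origin needs in order to function. Because pBBR1 is a broad-host-range replicon, the plasmid may be maintainable in Gram-negative species other than E. coli, although the record does not list specific alternative hosts. Selection is provided by tetA, which encodes a metal-tetracycline/proton antiporter that exports the antibiotic from the cell. A fragment matching the lacIq promoter lies directly upstream of tetA, so it appears to drive the resistance gene rather than a lac repressor, as no lacI coding sequence is annotated. Downstream of tetA, a forward T7 promoter and a reverse T3 promoter face each other across a short interval close to the end of the numbered sequence. This is the likely cloning region, and these elements can serve as phage polymerase promoters or as sequencing primer sites. The very short lacZα annotation is probably a remnant and not a functional blue/white screening cassette. The feature table identifies no dedicated bacterial expression promoter, ribosome binding site or terminator for an inserted gene, so any such elements are either unannotated or must be supplied with the insert.
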