Features (pLannotate 1.2.2; 7 found; start..end, strand, type, name):
      1..772     +  rep_origin     pBBR1 oriV: replication origin of the broad-host-range plasmid pBBR1 from Bordetella bronchiseptica; requires the pBBR1 Rep protein for replication
    773..1435    +  CDS            pBBR1 Rep: replication protein for the broad-host-range plasmid pBBR1 from Bordetella bronchiseptica
   1775..1792    +  CDS            lacZα (fragment): LacZα fragment of β-galactosidase; lacZ fragment
   1856..1911    +  promoter       lacIq promoter (fragment): lacI (mutant); In the lacIq allele, a single base change in the promoter boosts expression of the lacI gene about 10-fold.
   1912..3114    +  CDS            tetA: TCR2_ECOLX - Experimental evidence at protein level: Swiss-Prot protein existence level 1. Resistance to tetracycline by an active tetracycline efflux. This is an energy-dependent process that decreases the accumulation of the antibiotic in whole cells. This protein functions as a metal- tetracycline/H(+) antiporter. From Escherichia coli.
   3118..3136    +  promoter       T7 promoter: promoter for bacteriophage T7 RNA polymerase
   3225..3243    -  promoter       T3 promoter: promoter for bacteriophage T3 RNA polymerase
>Addgene plasmid #210245 | pUdO4te | addgene full sequence | sequence record 422898 | Addgene NGS Result
GCGGCCACCGGCTGGCTCGCTTCGCTCGGCCCGTGGACAACCCTGCTGGACAAGCTGATGGACAGGCTGC
GCCTGCCCACGAGCTTGACCACAGGGATTGCCCACCGGCTACCCAGCCTTCGACCACATACCCACCGGCT
CCAACTGCGCGGCCTGCGGCCTTGCCCCATCAATTTTTTTAATTTTCTCTGGGGAAAAGCCTCCGGCCTG
CGGCCTGCGCGCTTCGCTTGCCGGTTGGACACCAAGTGGAAGGCGGGTCAAGGCTCGCGCAGCGACCGCG
CAGCGGCTTGGCCTTGACGCGCCTGGAACGACCCAAGCCTATGCGAGTGGGGGCAGTCGAAGGGCGAAGC
CCGCCCGCCTGCCCCCCGAGCCTCACGGCGGCGAGTGCGGGGGTTCCAAGGGGGCAGCGCCACCTTGGGC
AAGGCCGAAGGCCGCGCAGTCGATCAACAAGCCCCGGAGGGGCCACTTTTTGCCGGAGGGGGAGCCGCGC
CGAAGGCGTGGGGGAACCCCGCAGGGGTGCCCTTCTTTGGGCACCAAAGAACTAGATATAGGGCGAAATG
CGAAAGACTTAAAAATCAACAACTTAAAAAAGGGGGGTACGCAACAGCTCATTGCGGCACCCCCCGCAAT
AGCTCATTGCGTAGGTTAAAGAAAATCTGTAATTGACTGCCACTTTTACGCAACGCATAATTGTTGTCGC
GCTGCCGAAAAGTTGCAGCTGATTGCGCATGGTGCCGCAACCGTGCGGCACCCCTACCGCATGGAGATAA
GCATGGCCACGCAGTCCAGAGAAATCGGCATTCAAGCCAAGAACAAGCCCGGTCACTGGGTGCAAACGGA
ACGCAAAGCGCATGAGGCGTGGGCCGGGCTTATTGCGAGGAAACCCACGGCGGCAATGCTGCTGCATCAC
CTCGTGGCGCAGATGGGCCACCAGAACGCCGTGGTGGTCAGCCAGAAGACACTTTCCAAGCTCATCGGAC
GTTCTTTGCGGACGGTCCAATACGCAGTCAAGGACTTGGTGGCCGAGCGCTGGATCTCCGTCGTGAAGCT
CAACGGCCCCGGCACCGTGTCGGCCTACGTGGTCAATGACCGCGTGGCGTGGGGCCAGCCCCGCGACCAG
TTGCGCCTGTCGGTGTTCAGTGCCGCCGTGGTGGTTGATCACGACGACCAGGACGAATCGCTGTTGGGGC
ATGGCGACCTGCGCCGCATCCCGACCCTGTATCCGGGCGAGCAGCAACTACCGACCGGCCCCGGCGAGGA
GCCGCCCAGCCAGCCCGGCATTCCGGGCATGGAACCAGACCTGCCAGCCTTGACCGAAACGGAGGAATGG
GAACGACGCGGGCAGCAGCGCCTGCCGATGCCCGATGAGCCGTGTTTTCTGGACGATGGCGAGCCGTTGG
AGCCGCCGACACGGGTCACGCTGCCGCGCCGGTAGCAGGAAACAGCTATGACCATGCCCGGGTAAGTGAC
TAGCGGAAACACAGAAAAAAGCCCGCACCTGACAGTGCGGGCTTTTTTTTTCGACCAAAGGCTCCGAAGA
GCCGAGTGTCTTCGGTTCGAGACCGAATTCGCGAGCTCTCGCTAGCCAGTTTAAACAATTGCGGCCGCGT
ACTAGTCTATCGATTTGGATCCACCCTGCAGGAAGTCTAGACCGTCGACACGGTCTCTGAGAGAAGACAC
GTCGCTCTTCGACGTAAGTAACTGACTCGGTACCAAATTCCAGAAAAGAGGCCTCCCGAAAGGGGGGCCT
TTTTTCGTTTTGGTCCTAAGCTTAACTGGCCGTCGTTTTACATACGGCCCCAAGGTCCAAACGGTGATAG
GGATAACAGGGTAATGTACCATTTACGTTGACACCACCTTTCGCGTATGGCATGACAGCGCCCGGAAGAG
AGTCAATTCAGGGTGGTGAATATGAATAGTTCGACAAAGATCGCATTGGTAATTACGTTGCTCGATGCCA
TGGGGATTGGCCTTATCATGCCAGTCTTGCCAACGTTATTACGTGAATTTATTGCTTCGGAAGATATCGC
TAACCACTTTGGCGTATTGCTTGCACTTTATGCGTTAATGCAGGTTATCTTTGCTCCTTGGCTTGGAAAA
ATGTCTGACCGATTTGGTCGGCGCCCAGTGCTGTTGTTGTCATTAATAGGCGCATCGCTGGATTACTTAT
TGCTGGCTTTTTCAAGTGCGCTTTGGATGCTGTATTTAGGCCGTTTGCTTTCAGGGATCACAGGAGCTAC
TGGGGCTGTCGCGGCATCGGTCATTGCCGATACCACCTCAGCTTCTCAACGCGTGAAGTGGTTCGGTTGG
TTAGGGGCAAGTTTTGGGCTTGGTTTAATAGCGGGGCCTATTATTGGTGGTTTTGCAGGAGAGATTTCAC
CGCATAGTCCCTTTTTTATCGCTGCGTTGCTAAATATTGTCACTTTCCTTGTGGTTATGTTTTGGTTCCG
TGAAACCAAAAATACACGTGATAATACAGATACCGAAGTAGGGGTTGAGACGCAATCAAATTCGGTGTAC
ATCACTTTATTTAAAACGATGCCCATTTTGTTGATTATTTATTTTTCAGCGCAATTGATAGGCCAAATTC
CCGCAACGGTGTGGGTGCTATTTACCGAAAATCGTTTTGGATGGAATAGCATGATGGTTGGCTTTTCATT
AGCGGGTCTTGGTCTTTTACACTCAGTATTCCAAGCCTTTGTGGCAGGAAGAATAGCCACTAAATGGGGC
GAAAAAACGGCAGTACTGCTCGGATTTATTGCAGATAGTAGTGCATTTGCCTTTTTAGCGTTTATATCTG
AAGGTTGGTTAGTTTTCCCTGTTTTAATTTTATTGGCTGGTGGTGGGATCGCTTTACCTGCATTACAGGG
AGTGATGTCTATCCAAACAAAGAGTCATCAGCAAGGTGCTTTACAGGGATTATTGGTGAGCCTTACCAAT
GCAACCGGTGTTATTGGCCCATTACTGTTTGCTGTTATTTATAATCATTCACTACCAATTTGGGATGGCT
GGATTTGGATTATTGGTTTAGCGTTTTACTGTATTATTATCCTGCTATCAATGACCTTCATGTTGACCCC
TCAAGCTCAGGGGAGTAAACAGGAGACAAGTGCTTAGTAATACGACTCACTATAGGGTAACTAATTGAGG
CGCGCCTACCACCGTCAAAAAAAACGGCGCTTTTTAGCGCCGTTTTTATTTTTCAACCTTCCTAGGTAAG
TGACCCTTTAGTGAGGGTTAATT
